>Addgene plasmid #132695 | pRDV5 containing Sb-loop | addgene full sequence | sequence record 258941 | Addgene NGS Result
ACCCGACACCATCGAAATTAATACGACTCACTATAGGGAGACCACAACGGTTTCCCTCTAGAAATAATTT
TGTTTAACTTTAAGAAGGAGATATATCCATGGGTAGTCAGGTTCAGCTGGTTGAGAGCGGTGGTGGCCTG
GTCCAAGCTGGCGGTTCGCTGCGTCTGAGCTGCGCCGCAAGCGGTTTCCCGGTGAGCAGCAGCACGATGA
CCTGGTATCGTCAGGCACCGGGCAAAGAACGTGAGTGGGTCGCGGCGATTTCCAGCTCTGGTAGCACCAC
GACCTACGCAGATTCTGTTAAGGGCCGCTTTACCATCAGCCGCGACAACGCGAAGAATACGGTCTATTTG
CAGATGAATAGCCTGAAACCGGAAGATACCGCGGTTTACTACTGTAACGTGAAAGACAGCGGTAGCTCCA
GCAGCTCCTACGACTATTGGGGCCAAGGTACCCAAGTGACTGTGAGCGCAAAGCTTTATATGGCCTCGGG
GGCCGAATTCGGATCTGGTGGCCAGAAGCAAGCTGAAGAGGCGGCAGCGAAAGCGGCGGCAGATGCTAAA
GCGAAGGCCGAAGCAGATGCTAAAGCTGCGGAAGAAGCAGCGAAGAAAGCGGCTGCAGACGCAAAGAAAA
AAGCAGAAGCAGAAGCCGCCAAAGCCGCAGCCGAAGCGCAGAAAAAAGCCGAGGCAGCCGCTGCGGCACT
GAAGAAGAAAGCGGAAGCGGCAGAAGCAGCTGCAGCTGAAGCAAGAAAGAAAGCGGCAACTGAAGCTGCT
GAAAAAGCCAAAGCAGAAGCTGAGAAGAAAGCGGCTGCTGAAAAGGCTGCAGCTGATAAGAAAGCGGCAG
CAGAGAAAGCTGCAGCCGACAAAAAAGCAGCAGAAAAAGCGGCTGCTGAAAAGGCAGCAGCTGATAAGAA
AGCAGCGGCAGAAAAAGCCGCCGCAGACAAAAAAGCGGCAGCGGCAAAAGCTGCAGCTGAAAAAGCCGCT
GCAGCAAAAGCGGCCGCAGAGGCAGATGATATTTTCGGTGAGCTAAGCTCTGGTAAGAATGCACCGAAAA
CGGGGGGAGGGGCGAAAGGGAACAATGCTTCGCCTGCCGGGAGTGGTAATACTAAAAACAATGGCGCATC
AGGGGCCGATATCAATAACTATGCCGGGCAGATTAAATCTGCTATCGAAAGTAAGTTCTATGACGCATCG
TCCTATGCAGGCAAAACCTGTACGCTGCGCATAAAACTGGCACCCGATGGTATGTTACTGGATATCAAAC
CTGAAGGTGGCGATCCCGCACTTTGTCAGGCTGCGTTGGCAGCAGCTAAACTTGCGAAGATACCGAAACC
ACCAAGCCAGGCAGTATATGAAGTGTTCAAAAACGCGCCATTGGACTTCAAACCGTAGTAGAGATCCGGC
TGCTAACAAAGCCCGAAAGGAAGCTGAGTTGGCTGCTGCCACCGCTGAGCAATAACTAGCATAACCCCTT
GGGGCCTCTAAACGGGTCTTGAGGGGTTTTTTGCTGAAAGGAGGAACTATATCCGGATCGAGATCCCC
[124 nt withheld, positions 1539-1662]
C
[91 nt withheld, positions 1664-1754]
A
[49 nt withheld, positions 1756-1804]
CCTTTGACGTTGGAGTCCACGTTCTTT
[37 nt withheld, positions 1832-1868]
ACCCTATCTCGGTCTATTCTTTTGATTTATAAGGGATTTTGCCGATTTCGGCCTATTGGTTAAAAAATGA
GCTGATTTAACAAAAATTTAACGCGAATTTTAACAAAATATTAACGCTTACAATTTCAGGTGGCACTTTT
CGGGGAAATGTGCGCGGAACCCCTATTTGTTTATTTTTCTAAATACATTCAAATATGTATCCGCTCATGA
GACAATAACCCTGATAAATGCTTCAATAATATTGAAAAAGGAAGAGTATGAGTATTCAACATTTCCGTGT
CGCCCTTATTCCCTTTTTTGCGGCATTTTGCCTTCCTGTTTTTGCTCACCCAGAAACGCTGGTGAAAGTA
AAAGATGCTGAAGATCAGTTGGGTGCACGAGTGGGTTACATCGAACTGGATCTCAACAGCGGTAAGATCC
TTGAGAGTTTTCGCCCCGAAGAACGTTTTCCAATGATGAGCACTTTTAAAGTTCTGCTATGTGGCGCGGT
ATTATCCCGTATTGACGCCGGGCAAGAGCAACTCGGTCGCCGCATACACTATTCTCAGAATGACTTGGTT
GAGTACTCACCAGTCACAGAAAAGCATCTTACGGATGGCATGACAGTAAGAGAATTATGCAGTGCTGCCA
TAACCATGAGTGATAACACTGCGGCCAACTTACTTCTGACAACGATCGGAGGACCGAAGGAGCTAACCGC
TTTTTTGCACAACATGGGGGATCATGTAACTCGCCTTGATCGTTGGGAACCGGAGCTGAATGAAGCCATA
CCAAACGACGAGCGTGACACCACGATGCCTGTAGCAATGGCAACAACGTTGCGCAAACTATTAACTGGCG
AACTACTTACTCTAGCTTCCCGGCAACAATTAATAGACTGGATGGAGGCGGATAAAGTTGCAGGACCACT
TCTGCGCTCGGCCCTTCCGGCTGGCTGGTTTATTGCTGATAAATCTGGAGCCGGTGAGCGTGGGTCTCGC
GGTATCATTGCAGCACTGGGGCCAGATGGTAAGCCCTCCCGTATCGTAGTTATCTACACGACGGGGAGTC
AGGCAACTATGGATGAACGAAATAGACAGATCGCTGAGATAGGTGCCTCACTGATTAAGCATTGGTAACT
GTCAGACCAAGTTTACTCATATATACTTTAGATTGATTTAAAACTTCATTTTTAATTTAAAAGGATCTAG
GTGAAGATCCTTTTTGATAATCTCATGACCAAAATCCCTTAACGTGAGTTTTCGTTCCACTGAGCGTCAG
ACCCCGTAGAAAAGATCAAAGGATCTTCTTGAGATCCTTTTTTTCTGCGCGTAATCTGCTGCTTGCAAAC
AAAAAAACCACCGCTACCAGCGGTGGTTTGTTTGCCGGATCAAGAGCTACCAACTCTTTTTCCGAAGGTA
ACTGGCTTCAGCAGAGCGCAGATACCAAATACTGTTCTTCTAGTGTAGCCGTAGTTAGGCCACCACTTCA
AGAACTCTGTAGCACCGCCTACATACCTCGCTCTGCTAATCCTGTTACCAGTGGCTCTGCCAGTGGCGAT
AAGTCGTGTCTTACCGGGTTGGACTCAAGACGATAGTTACCGGATAAGGCGCAGCGGTCGGGCTGAACGG
GGGGTTCGTGCACACAGCCCAGCTTGGAGCGAACGACCTACACCGAACTGAGATACCTACAGCGTGAGCT
ATGAGAAAGCGCCACGCTTCCCGAAGGGAGAAAGGCGGACAGGTATCCGGTAAGCGGCAGGGTCGGAACA
GGAGAGCGCACGAGGGAGCTTCCAGGGGGAAACGCCTGGTATCTTTATAGTCCTGTCGGGTTTCGCCACC
TCTGACTTGAGCGTCGATTTTTGTGATGCTCGTCAGGGGGGCGGAGCCTATGGAAAAACGCCAGCAACGC
GGCCTTTTTACGGTTCCTGGCCTTTTGCTGGCCTTTTGCTCACATG
Features (pLannotate 1.2.2; 10 found; start..end, strand, type, name):
     19..37      +  promoter       T7 promoter: promoter for bacteriophage T7 RNA polymerase
     69..91      +  RBS            RBS: efficient ribosome binding site from bacteriophage T7 gene 10 (Olins and Rangwala, 1989)
    108..470     +  CDS            HV02_CANLF: Experimental evidence at protein level: Swiss-Prot protein existence level 1. From Canis lupus familiaris (Dog) (Canis familiaris).
    642..1385    +  CDS            tolA (fragment): TOLA_ECOLI - Also known as cim, excC, lky. Experimental evidence at protein level: Swiss-Prot protein existence level 1. Part of the Tol-Pal system, which plays a role in outer membrane invagination during cell division and is important for maintaining outer membrane integrity (PubMed:1683466, PubMed:8416897, PubMed:11115123, PubMed:11994151, PubMed:17233825). The Tol-Pal system is also required for polar localization of chemoreceptors clusters (PubMed:24720726). The system also appears to be required for the activity of several outer membrane-localized enzymes with cell wall remodeling activi
   1399..1448    +  CDS            SET1 (fragment): solubility-enhancement tag derived from T7 phage gene 10B
   1456..1503    +  terminator     T7 terminator: transcription terminator for bacteriophage T7 RNA polymerase
   1539..1967    +  rep_origin     f1 ori (sequence partly withheld): f1 bacteriophage origin of replication; arrow indicates direction of (+) strand synthesis
   2021..2125    +  promoter       AmpR promoter: bla
   2126..2986    +  CDS            AmpR: β-lactamase; bla; confers resistance to ampicillin, carbenicillin, and related antibiotics
   3157..3744    +  rep_origin     ori: high-copy-number ColE1/pMB1/pBR322/pUC origin of replication
