[The description below was written by a language model from this plasmid's Addgene catalogue record and pLannotate feature annotations shown in this document.]
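Description:
pRDV5 containing Sb-loop is a small (about 3.8 kb) bacterial plasmid built on the pRDVFX5 ribosome-display backbone. It carries a synthetic nanobody ("sybody") from the loop library together with the 5' and 3' flanking sequences used for ribosome display. It is propagated in E. coli under ampicillin selection (β-lactamase expressed from its own bla promoter). Replication relies on a ColE1/pMB1-type origin, which the annotation software labels as high-copy although the catalogue entry lists the plasmid as low copy. An f1 phage origin is also present, a standard element that permits single-stranded DNA production.

The roughly 1.35 kb insert is arranged as a T7-driven cassette. A T7 promoter and the strong ribosome binding site from T7 gene 10 precede the sybody coding region. The automated annotation assigns this region to a canine immunoglobulin heavy-chain variable domain, which most likely reflects sequence similarity between the synthetic nanobody scaffold and VH domains rather than a true canine origin. Downstream lies a fragment of E. coli tolA. In ribosome-display vectors such a fragment generally serves as an unstructured spacer, letting the displayed protein emerge from the ribosomal tunnel and fold while still tethered to its mRNA. A short segment annotated as a fragment of a T7 gene 10B-derived tag and a T7 terminator close the cassette.

According to the record, the plasmid is not intended as a selection library or production vector. It serves as a defined template for generating a qPCR standard curve, which the associated work suggests is used to quantify sybody-encoding nucleic acid during synthetic nanobody selections.
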