Addgene plasmid #132695: pRDV5 containing Sb-loop
Purpose: pRDV5 plasmid containing a loop Sybody for the generation of a qPCR standard curve
Depositing lab: Markus Seeger. Depositing organization: University of Zurich. Publication: Generation of synthetic nanobodies against delicate proteins. Zimmermann I, Egloff P, Hutter CAJ, Kuhn BT, Brauer P, Newstead S, Dawson RJP, Geertsma ER, Seeger MA. Nat Protoc. 2020 Apr 8. pii: 10.1038/s41596-020-0304-x. doi: 10.1038/s41596-020-0304-x. PubMed 32269381.
Backbone
  Vector backbone: pRDVFX5
  Vector type: Bacterial Expression, Synthetic Biology
Growth in bacteria
  Bacterial resistance: Ampicillin, 100 μg/mL
  Growth temperature: 37°C
  Growth strain: DH5alpha
  Copy number: Low Copy
Gene/Insert
  Gene/Insert name: Sb_loop including 5' and 3' flanking sequences used for ribosome display
  Species: Synthetic
  Insert size (bp): 1353
  Promoter: T7
  Cloning method: Unknown
  Sequencing primers: 5′ taatacgactcactataggg
Terms and licenses: Academic/Nonprofit Terms; Industry Terms: Not Available to Industry
How to cite: pRDV5 containing Sb-loop was a gift from Markus Seeger (Addgene plasmid # 132695 ; http://n2t.net/addgene:132695 ; RRID:Addgene_132695)
